>Addgene plasmid #159173 | pAAV-pMecp2-SaCas9-pU6-sgRNA | addgene full sequence | sequence record 318113 | Addgene NGS Result
CCTGCAGGCAGCTGCGCGCTCGCTCGCTCACTGAGGCCGCCCGGGCGTCGGGCGACCTTTGGTCGCCCGG
CCTCAGTGAGCGAGCGAGCGCGCAGAGAGGGAGTGGCCAACTCCATCACTAGGGGTTCCTGCGGCCTCTA
GAAAGCTTAGCTGAATGGGGTCCGCCTCTTTTCCCTGCCTAAACAGACAGGAACTCCTGCCAATTGAGGG
CGTCACCGCTAAGGCTCCGCCCCAGCCTGGGCTCCACAACCAATGAAGGGTAATCTCGACAAAGAGCAAG
GGGTGGGGCGCGGGCGCGCAGGTGCAGCAGCACACAGGCTGGTCGGGAGGGCGGGGCGCGACGTCTGCCG
TGCGGGGTCCCGGCATCGGTTGCGCGCACCGGTGCCACCATGGCCCCAAAGAAGAAGCGGAAGGTCGGTA
TCCACGGAGTCCCAGCAGCCAAGCGGAACTACATCCTGGGCCTGGACATCGGCATCACCAGCGTGGGCTA
CGGCATCATCGACTACGAGACACGGGACGTGATCGATGCCGGCGTGCGGCTGTTCAAAGAGGCCAACGTG
GAAAACAACGAGGGCAGGCGGAGCAAGAGAGGCGCCAGAAGGCTGAAGCGGCGGAGGCGGCATAGAATCC
AGAGAGTGAAGAAGCTGCTGTTCGACTACAACCTGCTGACCGACCACAGCGAGCTGAGCGGCATCAACCC
CTACGAGGCCAGAGTGAAGGGCCTGAGCCAGAAGCTGAGCGAGGAAGAGTTCTCTGCCGCCCTGCTGCAC
CTGGCCAAGAGAAGAGGCGTGCACAACGTGAACGAGGTGGAAGAGGACACCGGCAACGAGCTGTCCACCA
AAGAGCAGATCAGCCGGAACAGCAAGGCCCTGGAAGAGAAATACGTGGCCGAACTGCAGCTGGAACGGCT
GAAGAAAGACGGCGAAGTGCGGGGCAGCATCAACAGATTCAAGACCAGCGACTACGTGAAAGAAGCCAAA
CAGCTGCTGAAGGTGCAGAAGGCCTACCACCAGCTGGACCAGAGCTTCATCGACACCTACATCGACCTGC
TGGAAACCCGGCGGACCTACTATGAGGGACCTGGCGAGGGCAGCCCCTTCGGCTGGAAGGACATCAAAGA
ATGGTACGAGATGCTGATGGGCCACTGCACCTACTTCCCCGAGGAACTGCGGAGCGTGAAGTACGCCTAC
AACGCCGACCTGTACAACGCCCTGAACGACCTGAACAATCTCGTGATCACCAGGGACGAGAACGAGAAGC
TGGAATATTACGAGAAGTTCCAGATCATCGAGAACGTGTTCAAGCAGAAGAAGAAGCCCACCCTGAAGCA
GATCGCCAAAGAAATCCTCGTGAACGAAGAGGATATTAAGGGCTACAGAGTGACCAGCACCGGCAAGCCC
GAGTTCACCAACCTGAAGGTGTACCACGACATCAAGGACATTACCGCCCGGAAAGAGATTATTGAGAACG
CCGAGCTGCTGGATCAGATTGCCAAGATCCTGACCATCTACCAGAGCAGCGAGGACATCCAGGAAGAACT
GACCAATCTGAACTCCGAGCTGACCCAGGAAGAGATCGAGCAGATCTCTAATCTGAAGGGCTATACCGGC
ACCCACAACCTGAGCCTGAAGGCCATCAACCTGATCCTGGACGAGCTGTGGCACACCAACGACAACCAGA
TCGCTATCTTCAACCGGCTGAAGCTGGTGCCCAAGAAGGTGGACCTGTCCCAGCAGAAAGAGATCCCCAC
CACCCTGGTGGACGACTTCATCCTGAGCCCCGTCGTGAAGAGAAGCTTCATCCAGAGCATCAAAGTGATC
AACGCCATCATCAAGAAGTACGGCCTGCCCAACGACATCATTATCGAGCTGGCCCGCGAGAAGAACTCCA
AGGACGCCCAGAAAATGATCAACGAGATGCAGAAGCGGAACCGGCAGACCAACGAGCGGATCGAGGAAAT
CATCCGGACCACCGGCAAAGAGAACGCCAAGTACCTGATCGAGAAGATCAAGCTGCACGACATGCAGGAA
GGCAAGTGCCTGTACAGCCTGGAAGCCATCCCTCTGGAAGATCTGCTGAACAACCCCTTCAACTATGAGG
TGGACCACATCATCCCCAGAAGCGTGTCCTTCGACAACAGCTTCAACAACAAGGTGCTCGTGAAGCAGGA
AGAAAACAGCAAGAAGGGCAACCGGACCCCATTCCAGTACCTGAGCAGCAGCGACAGCAAGATCAGCTAC
GAAACCTTCAAGAAGCACATCCTGAATCTGGCCAAGGGCAAGGGCAGAATCAGCAAGACCAAGAAAGAGT
ATCTGCTGGAAGAACGGGACATCAACAGGTTCTCCGTGCAGAAAGACTTCATCAACCGGAACCTGGTGGA
TACCAGATACGCCACCAGAGGCCTGATGAACCTGCTGCGGAGCTACTTCAGAGTGAACAACCTGGACGTG
AAAGTGAAGTCCATCAATGGCGGCTTCACCAGCTTTCTGCGGCGGAAGTGGAAGTTTAAGAAAGAGCGGA
ACAAGGGGTACAAGCACCACGCCGAGGACGCCCTGATCATTGCCAACGCCGATTTCATCTTCAAAGAGTG
GAAGAAACTGGACAAGGCCAAAAAAGTGATGGAAAACCAGATGTTCGAGGAAAAGCAGGCCGAGAGCATG
CCCGAGATCGAAACCGAGCAGGAGTACAAAGAGATCTTCATCACCCCCCACCAGATCAAGCACATTAAGG
ACTTCAAGGACTACAAGTACAGCCACCGGGTGGACAAGAAGCCTAATAGAGAGCTGATTAACGACACCCT
GTACTCCACCCGGAAGGACGACAAGGGCAACACCCTGATCGTGAACAATCTGAACGGCCTGTACGACAAG
GACAATGACAAGCTGAAAAAGCTGATCAACAAGAGCCCCGAAAAGCTGCTGATGTACCACCACGACCCCC
AGACCTACCAGAAACTGAAGCTGATTATGGAACAGTACGGCGACGAGAAGAATCCCCTGTACAAGTACTA
CGAGGAAACCGGGAACTACCTGACCAAGTACTCCAAAAAGGACAACGGCCCCGTGATCAAGAAGATTAAG
TATTACGGCAACAAACTGAACGCCCATCTGGACATCACCGACGACTACCCCAACAGCAGAAACAAGGTCG
TGAAGCTGTCCCTGAAGCCCTACAGATTCGACGTGTACCTGGACAATGGCGTGTACAAGTTCGTGACCGT
GAAGAATCTGGATGTGATCAAAAAAGAAAACTACTACGAAGTGAATAGCAAGTGCTATGAGGAAGCTAAG
AAGCTGAAGAAGATCAGCAACCAGGCCGAGTTTATCGCCTCCTTCTACAACAACGATCTGATCAAGATCA
ACGGCGAGCTGTATAGAGTGATCGGCGTGAACAACGACCTGCTGAACCGGATCGAAGTGAACATGATCGA
CATCACCTACCGCGAGTACCTGGAAAACATGAACGACAAGAGGCCCCCCAGGATCATTAAGACAATCGCC
TCCAAGACCCAGAGCATTAAGAAGTACAGCACAGACATTCTGGGCAACCTGTATGAAGTGAAATCTAAGA
AGCACCCTCAGATCATCAAAAAGGGCAAAAGGCCGGCGGCCACGAAAAAGGCCGGCCAGGCAAAAAAGAA
AAAGGGATCCTACCCATACGATGTTCCAGATTACGCTTACCCATACGATGTTCCAGATTACGCTTACCCA
TACGATGTTCCAGATTACGCTTAAGAATTCAATAAAAGATCTTTATTTTCATTAGATCTGTGTGTTGGTT
TTTTGTGTGGTACCGAGGGCCTATTTCCCATGATTCCTTCATATTTGCATATACGATACAAGGCTGTTAG
AGAGATAATTGGAATTAATTTGACTGTAAACACAAAGATATTAGTACAAAATACGTGACGTAGAAAGTAA
TAATTTCTTGGGTAGTTTGCAGTTTTAAAATTATGTTTTAAAATGGACTATCATATGCTTACCGTAACTT
GAAAGTATTTCGATTTCTTGGCTTTATATATCTTGTGGAAAGGACGAAACACCGGAGACCACGGCAGGTC
TCAGTTTTAGTACTCTGGAAACAGAATCTACTAAAACAAGGCAAAATGCCGTGTTTATCTCGTCAACTTG
TTGGCGAGATTTTTGCGGCCGCAGGAACCCCTAGTGATGGAGTTGGCCACTCCCTCTCTGCGCGCTCGCT
CGCTCACTGAGGCCGGGCGACCAAAGGTCGCCCGACGCCCGGGCTTTGCCCGGGCGGCCTCAGTGAGCGA
GCGAGCGCGCAGCTGCCTGCAGGGGCGCCTGATGCGGTATTTTCTCCTTACGCATCTGTGCGGTATTTCA
CACCGCATA
[95 nt withheld, positions 4350-4444]
T
[46 nt withheld, positions 4446-4491]
C
[141 nt withheld, positions 4493-4633]
CCTTTGACGTTGGAGTCCACGTTCTTT
[37 nt withheld, positions 4661-4697]
ACTCTATCTCGGGCTATTCTTTTGATTTATAAGGGATTTTGCCGATTTCGGTCTATTGGTTAAAAAATGA
GCTGATTTAACAAAAATTTAACGCGAATTTTAACAAAATATTAACGTTTACAATTTTATGGTGCACTCTC
AGTACAATCTGCTCTGATGCCGCATAGTTAAGCCAGCCCCGACACCCGCCAACACCCGCTGACGCGCCCT
GACGGGCTTGTCTGCTCCCGGCATCCGCTTACAGACAAGCTGTGACCGTCTCCGGGAGCTGCATGTGTCA
GAGGTTTTCACCGTCATCACCGAAACGCGCGAGACGAAAGGGCCTCGTGATACGCCTATTTTTATAGGTT
AATGTCATGATAATAATGGTTTCTTAGACGTCAGGTGGCACTTTTCGGGGAAATGTGCGCGGAACCCCTA
TTTGTTTATTTTTCTAAATACATTCAAATATGTATCCGCTCATGAGACAATAACCCTGATAAATGCTTCA
ATAATATTGAAAAAGGAAGAGTATGAGTATTCAACATTTCCGTGTCGCCCTTATTCCCTTTTTTGCGGCA
TTTTGCCTTCCTGTTTTTGCTCACCCAGAAACGCTGGTGAAAGTAAAAGATGCTGAAGATCAGTTGGGTG
CACGAGTGGGTTACATCGAACTGGATCTCAACAGCGGTAAGATCCTTGAGAGTTTTCGCCCCGAAGAACG
TTTTCCAATGATGAGCACTTTTAAAGTTCTGCTATGTGGCGCGGTATTATCCCGTATTGACGCCGGGCAA
GAGCAACTCGGTCGCCGCATACACTATTCTCAGAATGACTTGGTTGAGTACTCACCAGTCACAGAAAAGC
ATCTTACGGATGGCATGACAGTAAGAGAATTATGCAGTGCTGCCATAACCATGAGTGATAACACTGCGGC
CAACTTACTTCTGACAACGATCGGAGGACCGAAGGAGCTAACCGCTTTTTTGCACAACATGGGGGATCAT
GTAACTCGCCTTGATCGTTGGGAACCGGAGCTGAATGAAGCCATACCAAACGACGAGCGTGACACCACGA
TGCCTGTAGCAATGGCAACAACGTTGCGCAAACTATTAACTGGCGAACTACTTACTCTAGCTTCCCGGCA
ACAATTAATAGACTGGATGGAGGCGGATAAAGTTGCAGGACCACTTCTGCGCTCGGCCCTTCCGGCTGGC
TGGTTTATTGCTGATAAATCTGGAGCCGGTGAGCGTGGAAGCCGCGGTATCATTGCAGCACTGGGGCCAG
ATGGTAAGCCCTCCCGTATCGTAGTTATCTACACGACGGGGAGTCAGGCAACTATGGATGAACGAAATAG
ACAGATCGCTGAGATAGGTGCCTCACTGATTAAGCATTGGTAACTGTCAGACCAAGTTTACTCATATATA
CTTTAGATTGATTTAAAACTTCATTTTTAATTTAAAAGGATCTAGGTGAAGATCCTTTTTGATAATCTCA
TGACCAAAATCCCTTAACGTGAGTTTTCGTTCCACTGAGCGTCAGACCCCGTAGAAAAGATCAAAGGATC
TTCTTGAGATCCTTTTTTTCTGCGCGTAATCTGCTGCTTGCAAACAAAAAAACCACCGCTACCAGCGGTG
GTTTGTTTGCCGGATCAAGAGCTACCAACTCTTTTTCCGAAGGTAACTGGCTTCAGCAGAGCGCAGATAC
CAAATACTGTTCTTCTAGTGTAGCCGTAGTTAGGCCACCACTTCAAGAACTCTGTAGCACCGCCTACATA
CCTCGCTCTGCTAATCCTGTTACCAGTGGCTGCTGCCAGTGGCGATAAGTCGTGTCTTACCGGGTTGGAC
TCAAGACGATAGTTACCGGATAAGGCGCAGCGGTCGGGCTGAACGGGGGGTTCGTGCACACAGCCCAGCT
TGGAGCGAACGACCTACACCGAACTGAGATACCTACAGCGTGAGCTATGAGAAAGCGCCACGCTTCCCGA
AGGGAGAAAGGCGGACAGGTATCCGGTAAGCGGCAGGGTCGGAACAGGAGAGCGCACGAGGGAGCTTCCA
GGGGGAAACGCCTGGTATCTTTATAGTCCTGTCGGGTTTCGCCACCTCTGACTTGAGCGTCGATTTTTGT
GATGCTCGTCAGGGGGGCGGAGCCTATGGAAAAACGCCAGCAACGCGGCCTTTTTACGGTTCCTGGCCTT
TTGCTGGCCTTTTGCTCACATGT
Features (pLannotate 1.2.2; 19 found; start..end, strand, type, name):
     12..39      +  repeat_region  AAV2 ITR (fragment): inverted terminal repeat of adeno-associated virus serotype 2 inverted
     68..95      +  repeat_region  AAV2 ITR (fragment): inverted terminal repeat of adeno-associated virus serotype 2 inverted
    149..377     +  promoter       Mecp2 promoter: promoter for selective expression in neurons (Adachi et al., 2005; Gray et al., 2011)
    441..3596    +  CDS            cas9: CAS9_STAAU - Experimental evidence at protein level: Swiss-Prot protein existence level 1. CRISPR (clustered regularly interspaced short palindromic repeat) is an adaptive immune system that provides protection against mobile genetic elements (viruses, transposable elements and conjugative plasmids). CRISPR clusters contain spacers, sequences complementary to antecedent mobile elements, and target invading nucleic acids. CRISPR clusters are transcribed and processed into CRISPR RNA (crRNA). In type II CRISPR systems correct processing of pre-crRNA requires a trans- encoded small RNA (tracrRNA)
   3597..3644    +  CDS            nucleoplasmin NLS: bipartite nuclear localization signal from nucleoplasmin
   3651..3667    +  CDS            3xHA (fragment): three tandem HA epitope tags
   3678..3694    +  CDS            3xHA (fragment): three tandem HA epitope tags
   3705..3733    +  CDS            3xHA (fragment): three tandem HA epitope tags
   3741..3789    +  polyA_signal   poly(A) signal: synthetic polyadenylation signal
   3795..4035    +  promoter       U6 promoter: RNA polymerase III promoter for human U6 snRNA
   4064..4139    +  misc_RNA       Sa gRNA scaffold: guide RNA scaffold for the Staphylococcus aureus CRISPR/Cas9 system
   4153..4293    +  repeat_region  AAV2 ITR: inverted terminal repeat of adeno-associated virus serotype 2 inverted
   4298..4349    -  misc_feature   bom (fragment): basis of mobility region from pBR322
   4368..4823    +  rep_origin     f1 ori (sequence partly withheld): f1 bacteriophage origin of replication; arrow indicates direction of (+) strand synthesis
   4824..4873    -  misc_feature   bom (fragment): basis of mobility region from pBR322
   4975..5010    -  CDS            rop (fragment): Rop protein, which maintains plasmids at low copy number; rop
   5105..5209    +  promoter       AmpR promoter: bla
   5210..6070    +  CDS            AmpR: β-lactamase; bla; confers resistance to ampicillin, carbenicillin, and related antibiotics
   6241..6829    +  rep_origin     ori: high-copy-number ColE1/pMB1/pBR322/pUC origin of replication
