[The description below was written by a language model from this plasmid's Addgene catalogue record and pLannotate feature annotations shown in this document.]
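Description:
pAAV-pMecp2-SaCas9-pU6-sgRNA is an AAV transfer plasmid of about 6.9 kb derived from pX601. It delivers Staphylococcus aureus Cas9 and a single guide RNA from one vector genome, with expression directed to neurons. Two changes were made to the parent backbone: the CMV promoter was replaced with the short Mecp2 promoter, which favours neuronal expression, and the bGH polyadenylation signal was replaced with a compact synthetic poly(A) signal (spA). Both substitutions use small regulatory elements, which helps a cassette built around the roughly 3.2 kb SaCas9 coding sequence stay within AAV packaging capacity. In bacteria the plasmid is maintained through a high-copy ColE1/pUC-type origin and selected with ampicillin via the bla gene. An f1 origin is also present in the backbone.

AAV2 inverted terminal repeats flank the payload and supply the cis signals for genome replication and encapsidation. The right ITR is annotated in full, while the left is detected only as short fragments, which may reflect the difficulty of sequencing and annotating these repeats. Between the ITRs, the Mecp2 promoter drives SaCas9 fused at its C terminus to a nucleoplasmin bipartite nuclear localization signal and a 3xHA epitope tag for detection, followed by the synthetic poly(A) signal. Downstream, a human U6 RNA polymerase III promoter precedes the SaCas9 guide RNA scaffold. BsaI sites between them allow a user-chosen spacer to be inserted, so the plasmid as deposited carries no target-specific guide. The record describes it as "Vector A", intended for AAV packaging and expression of SaCas9 with its sgRNA in neurons. The associated work concerns systemic AAV delivery of CRISPR components to brain tissue.
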