Addgene plasmid #159173: pAAV-pMecp2-SaCas9-pU6-sgRNA
Purpose: Vector A encodes pAAV-pMecp2-SaCas9-spA-pU6-sgRNA (BsaI) transgenes for AAV packaging and expression of SaCas9-sgRNA in neurons
Depositing lab: Chung Tin. Depositing organization: City University of Hong Kong. Publication: Targeted Transgene Activation in the Brain Tissue by Systemic Delivery of Engineered AAV1 Expressing CRISPRa. Lau CH, Ho JW, Lo PK, Tin C. Mol Ther Nucleic Acids. 2019 Jun 7;16:637-649. doi: 10.1016/j.omtn.2019.04.015. Epub 2019 Apr 23. PubMed 31108320.
Backbone
  Vector backbone: pX601 (Addgene #61591)
  Total vector size (bp): 6889
  Modifications to backbone: replaced CMV promoter with pMecp2; replace bGHpA with spA
  Vector type: Mammalian Expression, AAV, CRISPR
Growth in bacteria
  Bacterial resistance: Ampicillin, 100 μg/mL
  Growth temperature: 37°C
  Growth strain: NEB Stable
  Copy number: High Copy
Gene/Insert
  Gene/Insert name: SaCas9
  Species: Synthetic
  Insert size (bp): 3260
  Promoter: pMecp2
  Cloning method: Restriction Enzyme; 5′ cloning site AgeI (unknown if destroyed); 3′ cloning site BamH (unknown if destroyed)
  Sequencing primers: 5′ GCAGGTTGTAGTCGAACAGCAGCT; 3′ CAGCACAGACATTCTGGGCAACCT
Terms and licenses: Academic/Nonprofit Terms; Industry Terms: Not Available to Industry
How to cite: pAAV-pMecp2-SaCas9-pU6-sgRNA was a gift from Chung Tin (Addgene plasmid # 159173 ; http://n2t.net/addgene:159173 ; RRID:Addgene_159173)
